>Addgene plasmid #215923 | psiCHECK-1-BRAF_Mut2-CM | addgene full sequence | sequence record 443581 | Addgene NGS Result
AGATCTGCGCAGCACCATGGCCTGAAATAACCTCTGAAAGAGGAACTTGGTTAGGTACCTTCTGAGGCGG
AAAGAACCAGCTGTGGAATGTGTGTCAGTTAGGGTGTGGAAAGTCCCCAGGCTCCCCAGCAGGCAGAAGT
ATGCAAAGCATGCATCTCAATTAGTCAGCAACCAGGTGTGGAAAGTCCCCAGGCTCCCCAGCAGGCAGAA
GTATGCAAAGCATGCATCTCAATTAGTCAGCAACCATAGTCCCGCCCCTAACTCCGCCCATCCCGCCCCT
AACTCCGCCCAGTTCCGCCCATTCTCCGCCCCATGGCTGACTAATTTTTTTTATTTATGCAGAGGCCGAG
GCCGCCTCGGCCTCTGAGCTATTCCAGAAGTAGTGAGGAGGCTTTTTTGGAGGCCTAGGCTTTTGCAAAA
AGCTTGATTCTTCTGACACAACAGTCTCGAACTTAAGCTGCAGAAGTTGGTCGTGAGGCACTGGGCAGGT
AAGTATCAAGGTTACAAGACAGGTTTAAGGAGACCAATAGAAACTGGGCTTGTCGAGACAGAGAAGACTC
TTGCGTTTCTGATAGGCACCTATTGGTCTTACTGACATCCACTTTGCCTTTCTCTCCACAGGTGTCCACT
CCCAGTTCAATTACAGCTCTTAAGGCTAGAGTACTTAATACGACTCACTATAGGCTAGCCACCATGGCTT
CCAAGGTGTACGACCCCGAGCAACGCAAACGCATGATCACTGGGCCTCAGTGGTGGGCTCGCTGCAAGCA
AATGAACGTGCTGGACTCCTTCATCAACTACTATGATTCCGAGAAGCACGCCGAGAACGCCGTGATTTTT
CTGCATGGTAACGCTGCCTCCAGCTACCTGTGGAGGCACGTCGTGCCTCACATCGAGCCCGTGGCTAGAT
GCATCATCCCTGATCTGATCGGAATGGGTAAGTCCGGCAAGAGCGGGAATGGCTCATATCGCCTCCTGGA
TCACTACAAGTACCTCACCGCTTGGTTCGAGCTGCTGAACCTTCCAAAGAAAATCATCTTTGTGGGCCAC
GACTGGGGGGCTTGTCTGGCCTTTCACTACTCCTACGAGCACCAAGACAAGATCAAGGCCATCGTCCATG
CTGAGAGTGTCGTGGACGTGATCGAGTCCTGGGACGAGTGGCCTGACATCGAGGAGGATATCGCCCTGAT
CAAGAGCGAAGAGGGCGAGAAAATGGTGCTTGAGAATAACTTCTTCGTCGAGACCATGCTCCCAAGCAAG
ATCATGCGGAAACTGGAGCCTGAGGAGTTCGCTGCCTACCTGGAGCCATTCAAGGAGAAGGGCGAGGTTA
GACGGCCTACCCTCTCCTGGCCTCGCGAGATCCCTCTCGTTAAGGGAGGCAAGCCCGACGTCGTCCAGAT
TGTCCGCAACTACAACGCCTACCTTCGGGCCAGCGACGATCTGCCTAAGATGTTCATCGAGTCCGACCCT
GGGTTCTTTTCCAACGCTATTGTCGAGGGAGCTAAGAAGTTCCCTAACACCGAGTTCGTGAAGGTGAAGG
GCCTCCACTTCAGCCAGGAGGACGCTCCAGATGAAATGGGTAAGTACATCAAGAGCTTCGTGGAGCGCGT
GCTGAAGAACGAGCAGTAATTCTAGGCGATCGCTCGAGGGCAGTGAAAATGTTGAATGCTCAGCAGTTAC
AAGCCTTCAGAATTCGTTTAAACCTAGAGCGGCCGCTGGCCGCAATAAAATATCTTTATTTTCATTACAT
CTGTGTGTTGGTTTTTTGTGTGAGGATCCAGGTGGCACTTTTCGGGGAAATGTGCGCGGAACCCCTATTT
GTTTATTTTTCTAAATACATTCAAATATGTATCCGCTCATGAGACAATAACCCTGATAAATGCTTCAATA
ATATTGAAAAAGGAAGAGTATGAGTATTCAACATTTCCGTGTCGCCCTTATTCCCTTTTTTGCGGCATTT
TGCCTTCCTGTTTTTGCTCACCCAGAAACGCTGGTGAAAGTAAAAGATGCTGAAGATCAGTTGGGTGCAC
GAGTGGGTTACATCGAACTGGATCTCAACAGCGGTAAGATCCTTGAGAGTTTTCGCCCCGAAGAACGTTT
TCCAATGATGAGCACTTTTAAAGTTCTGCTATGTGGCGCGGTATTATCCCGTATTGACGCCGGGCAAGAG
CAACTCGGTCGCCGCATACACTATTCTCAGAATGACTTGGTTGAGTACTCACCAGTCACAGAAAAGCATC
TTACGGATGGCATGACAGTAAGAGAATTATGCAGTGCTGCCATAACCATGAGTGATAACACTGCGGCCAA
CTTACTTCTGACAACGATCGGAGGACCGAAGGAGCTAACCGCTTTTTTGCACAACATGGGGGATCATGTA
ACTCGCCTTGATCGTTGGGAACCGGAGCTGAATGAAGCCATACCAAACGACGAGCGTGACACCACGATGC
CTGTAGCAATGGCAACAACGTTGCGCAAACTATTAACTGGCGAACTACTTACTCTAGCTTCCCGGCAACA
ATTAATAGACTGGATGGAGGCGGATAAAGTTGCAGGACCACTTCTGCGCTCGGCCCTTCCGGCTGGCTGG
TTTATTGCTGATAAATCTGGAGCCGGTGAGCGTGGGTCTCGCGGTATCATTGCAGCACTGGGGCCAGATG
GTAAGCCCTCCCGTATCGTAGTTATCTACACGACGGGGAGTCAGGCAACTATGGATGAACGAAATAGACA
GATCGCTGAGATAGGTGCCTCACTGATTAAGCATTGGTAACTGTCAGACCAAGTTTACTCATATATACTT
TAGATTGATTTAAAACTTCATTTTTAATTTAAAAGGATCTAGGTGAAGATCCTTTTTGATAATCTCATGA
CCAAAATCCCTTAACGTGAGTTTTCGTTCCACTGAGCGTCAGACCCCGTAGAAAAGATCAAAGGATCTTC
TTGAGATCCTTTTTTTCTGCGCGTAATCTGCTGCTTGCAAACAAAAAAACCACCGCTACCAGCGGTGGTT
TGTTTGCCGGATCAAGAGCTACCAACTCTTTTTCCGAAGGTAACTGGCTTCAGCAGAGCGCAGATACCAA
ATACTGTTCTTCTAGTGTAGCCGTAGTTAGGCCACCACTTCAAGAACTCTGTAGCACCGCCTACATACCT
CGCTCTGCTAATCCTGTTACCAGTGGCTGCTGCCAGTGGCGATAAGTCGTGTCTTACCGGGTTGGACTCA
AGACGATAGTTACCGGATAAGGCGCAGCGGTCGGGCTGAACGGGGGGTTCGTGCACACAGCCCAGCTTGG
AGCGAACGACCTACACCGAACTGAGATACCTACAGCGTGAGCTATGAGAAAGCGCCACGCTTCCCGAAGG
GAGAAAGGCGGACAGGTATCCGGTAAGCGGCAGGGTCGGAACAGGAGAGCGCACGAGGGAGCTTCCAGGG
GGAAACGCCTGGTATCTTTATAGTCCTGTCGGGTTTCGCCACCTCTGACTTGAGCGTCGATTTTTGTGAT
GCTCGTCAGGGGGGCGGAGCCTATGGAAAAACGCCAGCAACGCGGCCTTTTTACGGTTCCTGGCCTTTTG
CTGGCCTTTTGCTCACATGGCTCGAC
Features (pLannotate 1.2.2; 8 found; start..end, strand, type, name):
     62..419     +  promoter       SV40 promoter: SV40 enhancer and early promoter
    489..621     +  intron         chimeric intron: chimera between introns from human β-globin and immunoglobulin heavy chain genes
    666..684     +  promoter       T7 promoter: promoter for bacteriophage T7 RNA polymerase
    694..1629    +  CDS            hRluc: Renilla luciferase human codon-optimized
   1724..1772    +  polyA_signal   poly(A) signal: synthetic polyadenylation signal
   1805..1909    +  promoter       AmpR promoter: bla
   1910..2770    +  CDS            AmpR: β-lactamase; bla; confers resistance to ampicillin, carbenicillin, and related antibiotics
   2941..3529    +  rep_origin     ori: high-copy-number ColE1/pMB1/pBR322/pUC origin of replication
