[The description below was written by a language model from this plasmid's Addgene catalogue record and pLannotate feature annotations shown in this document.]
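Description:
psiCHECK-1-BRAF_Mut2-CM is a small (about 3.6 kb) mammalian expression reporter plasmid built on the psiCHECK-1 backbone and designed to measure siRNA silencing activity. It is propagated in E. coli through a high-copy ColE1/pUC-type origin of replication and selected with ampicillin through the β-lactamase (AmpR) gene driven by its own bla promoter. No mammalian selection marker is annotated, so it is suited to transient transfection.

The reporter unit consists of the SV40 enhancer/early promoter followed by a chimeric β-globin/immunoglobulin heavy chain intron, which generally improves transcript processing and expression. Downstream lies a human codon-optimized Renilla luciferase (hRluc) coding sequence terminated by a synthetic polyadenylation signal. A T7 promoter just upstream of hRluc would also permit in vitro transcription of the reporter. According to the catalogue entry, the insert is a single completely matched (CM) target site for an siRNA named siBRAF_Mut2, derived from human BRAF and placed in the luciferase 3'UTR. The feature table does not annotate this short site, but the unannotated gap between the end of hRluc and the poly(A) signal is consistent with that location. The cloning sites used are not recorded.

When the plasmid is co-introduced into cells with the corresponding siRNA, RNAi-mediated cleavage of the hRluc transcript at the matched site lowers Renilla luciferase output, giving a quantitative readout of knockdown efficiency. The associated work concerns siRNAs directed against a 15-bp deletion-type BRAF mRNA in pancreatic ductal adenocarcinoma cells, which suggests the reporter tests activity against a mutant BRAF target sequence. Because psiCHECK-1 carries only Renilla luciferase, normalization would require a separate control reporter.
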