Addgene plasmid #215923: psiCHECK-1-BRAF_Mut2-CM
Purpose: This plasmid encodes luciferase which has siRNA binding sites in 3'UTR for detecting the siRNA silencing activity.
Depositing lab: Kumiko Ui-Tei. Depositing organization: The University of Tokyo. Publication: Knockdown of 15-bp Deletion-Type v-raf Murine Sarcoma Viral Oncogene Homolog B1 mRNA in Pancreatic Ductal Adenocarcinoma Cells Repressed Cell Growth In Vitro and Tumor Volume In Vivo. Song J, Kobayashi Y, Asano Y, Sato A, Taniguchi H, Ui-Tei K. Cancers (Basel). 2022 Jun 28;14(13):3162. doi: 10.3390/cancers14133162. PubMed 35804932.
Backbone
  Vector backbone: psiCHECK-1
  Vector type: Mammalian Expression
Growth in bacteria
  Bacterial resistance: Ampicillin, 100 μg/mL
  Growth temperature: 37°C
  Growth strain: DH5alpha
  Copy number: High Copy
Gene/Insert
  Gene/Insert name: one complete-matched (CM) sequence of siBRAF_ Mut2
  Species: H. sapiens (human)
  Mutation: BRAF
  Entrez Gene: BRAF (a.k.a. B-RAF1, B-raf, BRAF-1, BRAF1, NS7, RAFB1)
  Cloning method: Restriction Enzyme; 5′ cloning site Unknown (unknown if destroyed)
Terms and licenses: Academic/Nonprofit Terms; Industry Terms: Not Available to Industry
How to cite: psiCHECK-1-BRAF_Mut2-CM was a gift from Kumiko Ui-Tei (Addgene plasmid # 215923 ; http://n2t.net/addgene:215923 ; RRID:Addgene_215923)
