>Addgene plasmid #215923 | psiCHECK-1-BRAF_Mut2-CM | depositor partial sequence | sequence record 440638 | psiCHECK-1-BRAF_Mut2-CM sequence 47 bps
TCGAGGGCAGTGAAAATGTTGAATGCTCAGCAGTTACAAGCCTTCAG
